Addgene plasmid #222440: pCHW100002
Purpose: Level 0, CDS module (AATG-GCTT) containing rice OsL5.
Depositing lab: Chih-Hang Wu. Depositing organization: Institute of Plant and Microbial Biology, Academia Sinica. Publication: Development of a tightly regulated copper-inducible transient gene expression system in Nicotiana benthamiana incorporating a suicide exon and Cre recombinase. Chiang BJ, Lin KY, Chen YF, Huang CY, Goh FJ, Huang LT, Chen LH, Wu CH. New Phytol. 2024 Oct;244(1):318-331. doi: 10.1111/nph.20021. Epub 2024 Jul 30. PubMed 39081031.
Backbone
  Vector backbone: pAGM9121
  Vector type: Plant Expression, Synthetic Biology
Growth in bacteria
  Bacterial resistance: Spectinomycin, 50 μg/mL
  Growth temperature: 37°C
  Growth strain: DH5alpha
  Copy number: High Copy
Gene/Insert
  Gene/Insert name: OsL5 (Oryza sativa)
  Species: Oryza sativa
  Insert size (bp): 915
  Mutation: BsaI/BbsI sites removed by point-mutation
  Cloning method: Golden Gate
  Sequencing primers: 5′ n/a
Terms and licenses: Academic/Nonprofit Terms; Industry Terms: Not Available to Industry
Depositor comments: Overhangs: AATG-GCTT. Please visit https://doi.org/10.1101/2024.03.23.586378 for bioRxiv preprint.
How to cite: pCHW100002 was a gift from Chih-Hang Wu (Addgene plasmid # 222440 ; http://n2t.net/addgene:222440 ; RRID:Addgene_222440)
