[The description below was written by a language model from this plasmid's Addgene catalogue record and pLannotate feature annotations shown in this document.]
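Description:
pCHW100002 is a Level 0 Golden Gate (MoClo-style) part plasmid built in the pAGM9121 backbone, holding a coding-sequence module for rice (Oryza sativa) OsL5. It is a small plasmid of about 3 kb that is maintained in E. coli at high copy through a ColE1/pUC-type origin of replication. Selection is with spectinomycin, conferred by an aadA aminoglycoside adenylyltransferase gene. The automated annotation also picks up a fragment of a class 1 integron Pc promoter and a short gentamicin acetyltransferase remnant upstream of aadA. These are most likely leftovers of the integron-derived resistance cassette rather than functional parts of the design.

The insert is recorded as 915 bp and is flanked by the AATG and GCTT fusion overhangs, which define a standard CDS position in the modular cloning syntax. Internal BsaI and BbsI recognition sites were removed by point mutation, so the module can pass through successive Type IIS assembly steps without being cut. The feature table labels the insert as similar to Arabidopsis RPL5A, the ribosomal protein L5. This reflects a homology match by the annotation tool and fits OsL5 being the rice L5 gene, while the catalogue species remains Oryza sativa. As a Level 0 part, the plasmid carries no annotated plant promoter or terminator and is not itself an expression construct. The CDS is meant to be combined with promoter and terminator modules into higher-level transcription units for plant expression. The associated work describes a tightly regulated copper-inducible transient expression system in Nicotiana benthamiana that uses a suicide exon and Cre recombinase, though the record does not state the specific role of OsL5 in that system.
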