Features (pLannotate 1.2.2; 5 found; start..end, strand, type, name):
    242..1111    +  CDS            RPL5A: RL51_ARATH - Also known as AE6 From Arabidopsis thaliana (Mouse-ear cress).
   1186..1209    +  promoter       Pc promoter (fragment): intI1 (promoter lies within the coding sequence); class 1 integron promoter
   1385..1441    +  CDS            GmR (fragment): gentamycin acetyltransferase; aacC1; confers resistance to gentamycin
   1452..2239    +  CDS            SmR (fragment): aminoglycoside adenylyltransferase (Murphy, 1985); aadA; confers resistance to spectinomycin and streptomycin
   2580..183     +  rep_origin     ori (across the origin): high-copy-number ColE1/pMB1/pBR322/pUC origin of replication
>Addgene plasmid #222440 | pCHW100002 | addgene full sequence | sequence record 454069 | Addgene NGS Result
ACGCTTCCCGAAGGGAGAAAGGCGGACAGGTATCCGGTAAGCGGCAGGGTCGGAACAGGAGAGCGCACGA
GGGAGCTTCCAGGGGGAAACGCCTGGTATCTTTATAGTCCTGTCGGGTTTCGCCACCTCTGACTTGAGCG
TCGATTTTTGTGATGCTCGTCAGGGGGGCGGAGCCTATGGAAAAACGCCAGCAACGCGGCCTTTTTACGG
TTCCTGCACTCTGTGGTCTCAAATGGGAGGGTTTGTCAAGACCCAGAAAACCAATGCCTACCACAAGCGT
TTCCAAGTCAAGTTCAAGAGAAGGAGGCAGGGCAAGACTGACTACAGGGCCAGGATTAGGCTCACCAGCC
AAGATAAGAACAAGTACAACACACCGAAGTACCGCTTTGTTGTGAGATTTACAAACAAAGATATCACAGC
TCAAATTGTCTATGCTACCATTGCGGGTGATATCGTGATGGCTGCTGCCTACTCCCATGAGCTGCCTCGT
TATGGTCTTGAAGTTGGTCTTACCAACTATGCGGCAGCTTACTGCACTGGCTTGCTTCTGGCTCGCCGTG
TGCTCACGCTCCGTGGTTTGGACCAGGAGTACGAGGGCAATGTTGAGGCCACTGGGGAGGACTACTATGT
TGAACCAGCTGATGAAAGGAGGCCTTTCCGTGCTCTCTTGGATGTTGGCCTCATTAGGACAACCACTGGA
AACCGTGTCTTTGGTGCCCTCAAGGGAGCTTTGGATGGTGGTCTTGACATTCCTCACAGTGACAAGAGGT
TTGCTGGGTTCAAGAAGGACGAGAAGCAGCTTGATTCTGATATTCACCGCAAGTACATCTACGGTGGGCA
CGTGGCTGACTACATGAGGTCTATGGCTGAGGAGGAACCTGAGAAATTCCAAGCCCACTTTAGTGAGTAC
CTCAAGAAGGGAATTGACGCTGATGGCATGGAATCACTGTACAAGAAGGTCCATGCTGCCATCCGCGCTG
ATCCTACCATGGCCAAATCGACCAAGAAGGAACCGGCTACCCACAAGAGATACAACCTCAAGAAGCTAAC
CTACGAGCAGAGGAAGGCCAGTCTCGTCGAAAGATTGAATGCTCTCAACTCCTCAGCTGGTGCTGATGAT
GATGACGAGGAAGAGGATGATGAGTGAGCTTCGAGACCACGAAGTGCCGAGGCACGAACCCAGTGGACAT
AAGCCTGTTCGGTTCGTAAGCTGTAATGCAAGTAGCGTATGCGCTCACGCAACTGGTCCAGAACCTTGAC
CGAACGCAGCGGTGGTAACGGCGCAGTGGCGGTTTTCATGGCTTGTTATGACTGTTTTTTTGGGGTACAG
TCTATGCCTCGGGCATCCAAGCAGCAAGCGCGTTACGCCGTGGGTCGATGTTTGATGTTATGGAGCAGCA
ACGATGTTACGCAGCAGGGCAGTCGCCCTAAAACAAAGTTAAACATCATGGGGGAAGCGGTGATCGCCGA
AGTATCGACTCAACTATCAGAGGTAGTTGGCGTCATCGAGCGCCATCTCGAACCGACGTTGCTGGCCGTA
CATTTGTACGGCTCCGCAGTGGATGGCGGCCTGAAGCCACACAGCGATATTGATTTGCTGGTTACGGTGA
CCGTAAGGCTTGATGAAACAACGCGGCGAGCTTTGATCAACGACCTTTTGGAAACTTCGGCTTCCCCTGG
AGAGAGCGAGATTCTCCGCGCTGTAGAAGTCACCATTGTTGTGCACGACGACATCATTCCGTGGCGTTAT
CCAGCTAAGCGCGAACTGCAATTTGGAGAATGGCAGCGCAATGACATTCTTGCAGGTATCTTCGAGCCAG
CCACGATCGACATTGATCTGGCTATCTTGCTGACAAAAGCAAGAGAACATAGCGTTGCCTTGGTAGGTCC
AGCGGCGGAGGAACTCTTTGATCCGGTTCCTGAACAGGATCTATTTGAGGCGCTAAATGAAACCTTAACG
CTATGGAACTCGCCGCCCGACTGGGCTGGCGATGAGCGAAATGTAGTGCTTACGTTGTCCCGCATTTGGT
ACAGCGCAGTAACCGGCAAAATCGCGCCGAAGGATGTCGCTGCCGACTGGGCAATGGAGCGCCTGCCGGC
CCAGTATCAGCCCGTCATACTTGAAGCTAGACAGGCTTATCTTGGACAAGAAGAAGATCGCTTGGCCTCG
CGCGCAGATCAGTTGGAAGAATTTGTCCATTACGTGAAAGGCGAGATCACCAAGGTAGTCGGCAAATAAT
GTCTAGCTAGAAATTCGTTCAAGCCGACGCCGCTTCGCGGCGCGGCTTAACTCAAGCGTTAGATGCACTA
AGCACATAATTGCTCACAGCCAAACTATCAGGTCAAGTCTGCTTTTATTATTTTTAAGCGTGCATAATAA
GCCCTACACAAATTGGGAGATATATCATGCTGTCAGACCAAGTTTACTCATATATACTTTAGATTGATTT
AAAACTTCATTTTTAATTTAAAAGGATCTAGGTGAAGATCCTTTTTGATAATCTCATGACCAAAATCCCT
TAACGTGAGTTTTCGTTCCACTGAGCGTCAGACCCCGTAGAAAAGATCAAAGGATCTTCTTGAGATCCTT
TTTTTCTGCGCGTAATCTGCTGCTTGCAAACAAAAAAACCACCGCTACCAGCGGTGGTTTGTTTGCCGGA
TCAAGAGCTACCAACTCTTTTTCCGAAGGTAACTGGCTTCAGCAGAGCGCAGATACCAAATACTGTTCTT
CTAGTGTAGCCGTAGTTAGGCCACCACTTCAAGAACTCTGTAGCACCGCCTACATACCTCGCTCTGCTAA
TCCTGTTACCAGTGGCTGCTGCCAGTGGCGATAAGTCGTGTCTTACCGGGTTGGACTCAAGACGATAGTT
ACCGGATAAGGCGCAGCGGTCGGGCTGAACGGGGGGTTCGTGCACACAGCCCAGCTTGGAGCGAACGACC
TACACCGAACTGAGATACCTACAGCGTGAGCTATGAGAAAGCGCC
